>Addgene plasmid #220679 | AiP1889 - pAAV-AiE2576m-minBG-SYFP2-WPRE-BGHpA | addgene full sequence | sequence record 462010 | Addgene NGS Result
CCTGCAGGCAGCTGCGCGCTCGCTCGCTCACTGAGGCCGCCCGGGCGTCGGGCGACCTTTGGTCGCCCGG
CCTCAGTGAGCGAGCGAGCGCGCAGAGAGGGAGTGGCCAACTCCATCACTAGGGGTTCCTGCGGCCGCAA
GATCAACTACCCTGAGGAAACACCATATGTTAGGAGTTTGAGTATCTAATGACTATATGGAAGGTTGGCC
ACGGAAAACCAGTGGATGATGGTGGCGGCAGGAAATAAGCTTGGGTGGAGCTTCAATGATCTAGAAGTTG
TTAATTTTATCAACTAGTGTTAAGTAACCATAAATCATGTGAAGAATCGCAGCTCTTCAAAGCTACAGCT
GGCAAGGTCCTCCGCTGTGCTGAATTTAGATAGCTCTTTGGGACAAGTCTTCCTGGTGCATAAGAATGTC
TTGTCATCTTTTCTAGAAAGCCTTAAAGTGGGTAGGCAAGCCAGACTTCACCCACATGGTGAGTGATCAT
CCAGATTTGGTATTATAATTTGAAAACACATACACGCCTCATTGATTTAAAAAATTTCATCTCATGTAAG
ACTTTTCTGGTAGTCTGTAATTTTGAAAATTGGCTTACCTTTGCAAATGATATACTAAGAGCCAAGTATT
TTTAGCAAAACGTGTGATATGACTTCAGAGTTGGTGTACTAATTCTGTAAATGTCTGTCCAGGATCCTTT
CTTTTTCTTCAGGGAAAATTAGAAATGATAACGGAGCTCGGGCTGGGCATAAAAGTCAGGGCAGAGCCAT
CTATTGCTTACATTTGCTTCTGGGATCCAGATCTTTCGAAGCTAGCGCTACCGGTCGCCACCATGGTGAG
CAAGGGCGAGGAGCTGTTCACCGGGGTGGTGCCCATCCTGGTCGAGCTGGACGGCGACGTAAACGGCCAC
AAGTTCAGCGTGTCCGGCGAGGGCGAGGGCGATGCCACCTACGGCAAGCTGACCCTGAAGCTGATCTGCA
CCACCGGCAAGCTGCCCGTGCCCTGGCCCACCCTCGTGACCACCCTGGGCTACGGCGTGCAGTGCTTCGC
CCGCTACCCCGACCACATGAAGCAGCACGACTTCTTCAAGTCCGCCATGCCCGAAGGCTACGTCCAGGAG
CGCACCATCTTCTTCAAGGACGACGGCAACTACAAGACCCGCGCCGAGGTGAAGTTCGAGGGCGACACCC
TGGTGAACCGCATCGAGCTGAAGGGCATCGACTTCAAGGAGGACGGCAACATCCTGGGGCACAAGCTGGA
GTACAACTACAACAGCCACAACGTCTATATCACCGCCGACAAGCAGAAGAACGGCATCAAGGCCAACTTC
AAGATCCGCCACAACATCGAGGACGGCGGCGTGCAGCTCGCCGACCACTACCAGCAGAACACCCCCATCG
GCGACGGCCCCGTGCTGCTGCCCGACAACCACTACCTGAGCTACCAGTCCAAGCTGAGCAAAGACCCCAA
CGAGAAGCGCGATCACATGGTCCTGCTGGAGTTCGTGACCGCCGCCGGGATCACTCTCGGCATGGACGAG
CTGTACAAGTAAGTCGACGGCGCGCCGCGGCCGCGAATTCGATATCATAATCAACCTCTGGATTACAAAA
TTTGTGAAAGATTGACTGGTATTCTTAACTATGTTGCTCCTTTTACGCTATGTGGATACGCTGCTTTAAT
GCCTTTGTATCATGCTATTGCTTCCCGTATGGCTTTCATTTTCTCCTCCTTGTATAAATCCTGGTTAGTT
CTTGCCACGGCGGAACTCATCGCCGCCTGCCTTGCCCGCTGCTGGACAGGGGCTCGGCTGTTGGGCACTG
ACAATTCCGTGGCTCGAGAGATCTTCGACTGTGCCTTCTAGTTGCCAGCCATCTGTTGTTTGCCCCTCCC
CCGTGCCTTCCTTGACCCTGGAAGGTGCCACTCCCACTGTCCTTTCCTAATAAAATGAGGAAATTGCATC
GCATTGTCTGAGTAGGTGTCATTCTATTCTGGGGGGTGGGGTGGGGCAGGACAGCAAGGGGGAGGATTGG
GAAGACAATAGCAGGCATGAGATCTCACGTGCGGACCGAGCGGCCGCAGGAACCCCTAGTGATGGAGTTG
GCCACTCCCTCTCTGCGCGCTCGCTCGCTCACTGAGGCCGGGCGACCAAAGGTCGCCCGACGCCCGGGCT
TTGCCCGGGCGGCCTCAGTGAGCGAGCGAGCGCGCAGCTGCCTGCAGGGGCGCCTGATGCGGTATTTTCT
CCTTACGCATCTGTGCGGTATTTCACACCGCATA
[95 nt withheld, positions 2275-2369]
T
[46 nt withheld, positions 2371-2416]
C
[141 nt withheld, positions 2418-2558]
CCTTTGACGTTGGAGTCCACGTTCTTT
[37 nt withheld, positions 2586-2622]
ACTCTATCTCGGGCTATTCTTTTGATTTATAAGGGATTTTGCCGATTTCGGTCTATTGGTTAAAAAATGA
GCTGATTTAACAAAAATTTAACGCGAATTTTAACAAAATATTAACGTTTACAATTTTATGGTGCACTCTC
AGTACAATCTGCTCTGATGCCGCATAGTTAAGCCAGCCCCGACACCCGCCAACACCCGCTGACGCGCCCT
GACGGGCTTGTCTGCTCCCGGCATCCGCTTACAGACAAGCTGTGACCGTCTCCGGGAGCTGCATGTGTCA
GAGGTTTTCACCGTCATCACCGAAACGCGCGAGACGAAAGGGCCTCGTGATACGCCTATTTTTATAGGTT
AATGTCATGATAATAATGGTTTCTTAGACGTCAGGTGGCACTTTTCGGGGAAATGTGCGCGGAACCCCTA
TTTGTTTATTTTTCTAAATACATTCAAATATGTATCCGCTCATGAGACAATAACCCTGATAAATGCTTCA
ATAATATTGAAAAAGGAAGAGTATGAGTATTCAACATTTCCGTGTCGCCCTTATTCCCTTTTTTGCGGCA
TTTTGCCTTCCTGTTTTTGCTCACCCAGAAACGCTGGTGAAAGTAAAAGATGCTGAAGATCAGTTGGGTG
CACGAGTGGGTTACATCGAACTGGATCTCAACAGCGGTAAGATCCTTGAGAGTTTTCGCCCCGAAGAACG
TTTTCCAATGATGAGCACTTTTAAAGTTCTGCTATGTGGCGCGGTATTATCCCGTATTGACGCCGGGCAA
GAGCAACTCGGTCGCCGCATACACTATTCTCAGAATGACTTGGTTGAGTACTCACCAGTCACAGAAAAGC
ATCTTACGGATGGCATGACAGTAAGAGAATTATGCAGTGCTGCCATAACCATGAGTGATAACACTGCGGC
CAACTTACTTCTGACAACGATCGGAGGACCGAAGGAGCTAACCGCTTTTTTGCACAACATGGGGGATCAT
GTAACTCGCCTTGATCGTTGGGAACCGGAGCTGAATGAAGCCATACCAAACGACGAGCGTGACACCACGA
TGCCTGTAGCAATGGCAACAACGTTGCGCAAACTATTAACTGGCGAACTACTTACTCTAGCTTCCCGGCA
ACAATTAATAGACTGGATGGAGGCGGATAAAGTTGCAGGACCACTTCTGCGCTCGGCCCTTCCGGCTGGC
TGGTTTATTGCTGATAAATCTGGAGCCGGTGAGCGTGGGTCTCGCGGTATCATTGCAGCACTGGGGCCAG
ATGGTAAGCCCTCCCGTATCGTAGTTATCTACACGACGGGGAGTCAGGCAACTATGGATGAACGAAATAG
ACAGATCGCTGAGATAGGTGCCTCACTGATTAAGCATTGGTAACTGTCAGACCAAGTTTACTCATATATA
CTTTAGATTGATTTAAAACTTCATTTTTAATTTAAAAGGATCTAGGTGAAGATCCTTTTTGATAATCTCA
TGACCAAAATCCCTTAACGTGAGTTTTCGTTCCACTGAGCGTCAGACCCCGTAGAAAAGATCAAAGGATC
TTCTTGAGATCCTTTTTTTCTGCGCGTAATCTGCTGCTTGCAAACAAAAAAACCACCGCTACCAGCGGTG
GTTTGTTTGCCGGATCAAGAGCTACCAACTCTTTTTCCGAAGGTAACTGGCTTCAGCAGAGCGCAGATAC
CAAATACTGTTCTTCTAGTGTAGCCGTAGTTAGGCCACCACTTCAAGAACTCTGTAGCACCGCCTACATA
CCTCGCTCTGCTAATCCTGTTACCAGTGGCTGCTGCCAGTGGCGATAAGTCGTGTCTTACCGGGTTGGAC
TCAAGACGATAGTTACCGGATAAGGCGCAGCGGTCGGGCTGAACGGGGGGTTCGTGCACACAGCCCAGCT
TGGAGCGAACGACCTACACCGAACTGAGATACCTACAGCGTGAGCTATGAGAAAGCGCCACGCTTCCCGA
AGGGAGAAAGGCGGACAGGTATCCGGTAAGCGGCAGGGTCGGAACAGGAGAGCGCACGAGGGAGCTTCCA
GGGGGAAACGCCTGGTATCTTTATAGTCCTGTCGGGTTTCGCCACCTCTGACTTGAGCGTCGATTTTTGT
GATGCTCGTCAGGGGGGCGGAGCCTATGGAAAAACGCCAGCAACGCGGCCTTTTTACGGTTCCTGGCCTT
TTGCTGGCCTTTTGCTCACATGT
Features (pLannotate 1.2.2; 14 found; start..end, strand, type, name):
     12..39      +  repeat_region  AAV2 ITR (fragment): inverted terminal repeat of adeno-associated virus serotype 2 inverted
     68..95      +  repeat_region  AAV2 ITR (fragment): inverted terminal repeat of adeno-associated virus serotype 2 inverted
    833..1549    +  CDS            SYFP2: SYFP2 is a basic (constitutively fluorescent) yellow fluorescent protein published in 2006, derived from Aequorea victoria. It is reported to be a very rapidly-maturing monomer with moderate acid sensitivity.
   1589..1746    +  misc_feature   WPRE (fragment): woodchuck hepatitis virus posttranscriptional regulatory element
   1752..1832    +  misc_feature   WPRE (fragment): woodchuck hepatitis virus posttranscriptional regulatory element
   1849..1960    +  polyA_signal   bGH poly(A) signal: bovine growth hormone polyadenylation signal
   2078..2218    +  repeat_region  AAV2 ITR: inverted terminal repeat of adeno-associated virus serotype 2 inverted
   2223..2274    -  misc_feature   bom (fragment): basis of mobility region from pBR322
   2293..2748    +  rep_origin     f1 ori (sequence partly withheld): f1 bacteriophage origin of replication; arrow indicates direction of (+) strand synthesis
   2749..2798    -  misc_feature   bom (fragment): basis of mobility region from pBR322
   2900..2935    -  CDS            rop (fragment): Rop protein, which maintains plasmids at low copy number; rop
   3030..3134    +  promoter       AmpR promoter: bla
   3135..3995    +  CDS            AmpR: β-lactamase; bla; confers resistance to ampicillin, carbenicillin, and related antibiotics
   4166..4754    +  rep_origin     ori: high-copy-number ColE1/pMB1/pBR322/pUC origin of replication
