[The description below was written by a language model from this plasmid's Addgene catalogue record and pLannotate feature annotations shown in this document.]
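Description:
AiP1889 - pAAV-AiE2576m-minBG-SYFP2-WPRE-BGHpA is an AAV transfer plasmid built on a pAAV2 backbone, used to package recombinant adeno-associated virus that reports the activity of a candidate brain enhancer. It is propagated in bacteria as a high-copy plasmid through a ColE1/pUC-type origin and is selected with ampicillin via the β-lactamase gene and its own promoter. An f1 phage origin is also present. The annotation picks up small fragments of the pBR322 bom region and rop, which are backbone remnants rather than functional elements. The recorded host strain is a recombination-deficient type commonly chosen to keep repeat-rich ITRs intact.

The payload lies between AAV2 inverted terminal repeats, which are the cis elements needed for replication and encapsidation of the vector genome. The right ITR is annotated in full, whereas the left one is detected only as two short fragments in this sequencing-derived record. Downstream of the left ITR, the enhancer AiE2576m sits ahead of a minimal beta-globin promoter (minBG). Neither element is annotated in the feature table, but both presumably occupy the unannotated stretch preceding the reporter. A minimal promoter has little activity alone, so expression depends on the enhancer, which the depositors describe as designed to drive transgene expression in specific populations of brain cells; the record does not say which populations. The reporter is SYFP2, a rapidly maturing monomeric yellow fluorescent protein. It is followed by a WPRE, annotated as two fragments that may reflect a shortened version, to boost transcript stability and expression, and by the bovine growth hormone polyadenylation signal. Retained MluI and SgrAI sites are recorded as the 5' and 3' cloning sites. The construct belongs to a collection of enhancer AAVs for genetic access to cortical cell types.
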