Addgene plasmid #220679: AiP1889 - pAAV-AiE2576m-minBG-SYFP2-WPRE-BGHpA
Purpose: AiE2576m is an enhancer sequence, designed to drive AAV-mediated transgene expression in specific populations of brain cells
Depositing lab: Allen Institute for Brain Science & Bosiljka Tasic. Depositing organization: Allen Institute. Publication: A suite of enhancer AAVs and transgenic mouse lines for genetic access to cortical cell types. Ben-Simon Y, Hooper M, Narayan S, Daigle TL, Dwivedi D, Way SW, Oster A, Stafford DA, Mich JK, Taormina MJ, Martinez RA, Opitz-Araya X, Roth JR, Alexander JR, Allen S, Amster A, Arbuckle J, Ayala A, Baker PM, Bakken TE, Barcelli T, Barta S, Bendrick J, Bertagnolli D, Bielstein C, Bishwakarma P, Bowlus J, Boyer G, Brouner K, Casian B, Casper T, Chakka AB, Chakrabarty R, Chance RK, Chavan S, Clark M, Colbert K, Collman F, Daniel S, Departee M, DiValentin P, Donadio N, Dotson N, Egdorf T, Fliss T, Gabitto M, Garcia J, Gary A, Gasperini M, Gloe J, Goldy J, Gore BB, Graybuck L, Greisman N, Haeseleer F, Halterman C, Haradon Z, Hastings SD, Helback O, Ho W, Hockemeyer D, Huang C, Huff S, Hunker A, Johansen N, Jones D, Juneau Z, Kalmbach B, Kannan M, Khem S, Kussick E, Kutsal R, Larsen R, Lee C, Lee AY, Leibly M, Lenz GH, Li S, Liang E, Lusk N, Madigan Z, Malloy J, Malone J, McCue R, Melchor J, Mollenkopf T, Moosman S, Morin E, Newman D, Ng L, Ngo K, Omstead V, Otto S, Oyama A, Pena N, Pham T, Phillips E, Pom CA, Potekhina L, Ransford S, Ray PL, Rette D, Reynoldson C, Rimorin C, Rocha D, Ruiz A, Sanchez REA, Sawyer L, Sedeno-Cortes A, Sevigny JP, Shapovalova N, Shepard N, Shulga L, Sigler AR, Siverts L, Soliman S, Somasundaram S, Staats B, Stewart K, Szelenyi E, Tieu M, Trader C, Tran A, van Velthoven CTJ, Walker M, Wang Y, Weed N, Wirthlin M, Wood T, Wynalda B, Yao Z, Zhou T, Ariza J, Dee N, Reding M, Ronellenfitch K, Mufti S, Sunkin SM, Smith KA, Esposito L, Waters J, Thyagarajan B, Yao S, Lein ES, Zeng H, Levi BP, Ngai J, Ting JT, Tasic B. Cell. 2025 May 16:S0092-8674(25)00513-6. doi: 10.1016/j.cell.2025.05.002. PubMed 40403729.
Backbone
  Vector backbone: pAAV2
  Vector type: AAV
Growth in bacteria
  Bacterial resistance: Ampicillin, 100 μg/mL
  Growth temperature: 37°C
  Growth strain: NEB Stable
  Copy number: High Copy
Gene/Insert
  Gene/Insert name: SYFP2
  Species: Synthetic
  Promoter: minBG
  Cloning method: Gibson Cloning
Terms and licenses: Academic/Nonprofit Terms; Industry Terms: Not Available to Industry
Depositor comments: 5' Cloning Site: MluI (not destroyed), 3' Cloning Site: SgrAI (not destroyed). Please visit https://doi.org/10.1101/2024.06.10.597244 for bioRxiv preprint.
How to cite: AiP1889 - pAAV-AiE2576m-minBG-SYFP2-WPRE-BGHpA was a gift from Allen Institute for Brain Science & Bosiljka Tasic (Addgene plasmid # 220679 ; http://n2t.net/addgene:220679 ; RRID:Addgene_220679)
